Addgene plasmid #179801: pPOTv6-blast-3Myc:mNG:3Myc
Purpose: Trypanosoma brucei PCR only tagging (pPOT) vector for endogenous gene tagging
Depositing lab: Samuel Dean & Keith Gull. Publication: A comprehensive toolkit for protein localization and functional analysis in trypanosomatids. Paterou A, Saez Conde J, Tyc J, Sunter JD, Vaughan S, Gull K, Dean S. Open Biol. 2025 Apr;15(4):240361. doi: 10.1098/rsob.240361. Epub 2025 Apr 2. PubMed 40169015.
Backbone
  Vector backbone: pPOT
  Vector type: Unspecified
Growth in bacteria
  Bacterial resistance: Ampicillin, 100 μg/mL
  Growth temperature: 37°C
  Growth strain: NEB Stable
  Copy number: High Copy
Gene/Insert
  Gene/Insert name: mNG
  Species: Synthetic
  Promoter: read through
  Cloning method: Restriction Enzyme; 5′ cloning site HindIII (not destroyed); 3′ cloning site BamHI (not destroyed)
  Sequencing primers: 5′ cTATGGGTTCTGGTAGTG; 3′ cTTAACTACCCGATCCTG
Terms and licenses: Academic/Nonprofit Terms; Industry Terms: Not Available to Industry
Depositor comments: Please visit https://doi.org/10.1101/2023.04.21.537815 for bioRxiv preprint.
How to cite: pPOTv6-blast-3Myc:mNG:3Myc was a gift from Samuel Dean & Keith Gull (Addgene plasmid # 179801 ; http://n2t.net/addgene:179801 ; RRID:Addgene_179801)
