[The description below was written by a language model from this plasmid's Addgene catalogue record and pLannotate feature annotations shown in this document.]
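Description:
pPOTv6-blast-3Myc:mNG:3Myc is a PCR-only tagging (pPOT) template plasmid for endogenous gene tagging in Trypanosoma brucei. It is not an expression vector in its own right. It serves as a template from which tagging amplicons are generated with primers, which in this kind of strategy carry homology to the target locus so that the product integrates into the parasite genome and fuses a tag to the gene of interest. In E. coli it is maintained as a high-copy plasmid through a ColE1/pUC-type origin with ampicillin selection (AmpR under its own bla promoter). The backbone also carries an f1 origin, flanking T7 and SP6 promoters, and remnants of a lac promoter/operator, lacZα and lacI, typical of a general cloning vector.

The payload is an mNeonGreen coding sequence, a bright, rapidly maturing monomeric green/yellow fluorescent protein. According to the construct name it is flanked on each side by a triple Myc epitope, although the Myc repeats are not annotated in the feature table. The tag was cloned between HindIII and BamHI sites, which are retained. Two copies of the blasticidin S deaminase gene (bsd) are annotated, one upstream and one downstream of mNeonGreen. This layout would be consistent with amplifying either a marker-then-tag or a tag-then-marker cassette for tagging at either terminus of a protein, though the record does not state this explicitly. The promoter is recorded as "read through", meaning expression depends on transcription of the tagged locus after integration rather than on a dedicated promoter. No intergenic RNA-processing sequences between the coding regions are annotated. The construct is used for protein localisation by fluorescence, and the Myc epitopes offer antibody-based detection.
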