Features (pLannotate 1.2.2; 15 found; start..end, strand, type, name):
    171..560     +  CDS            bsd: BSD_ASPTE - Experimental evidence at protein level: Swiss-Prot protein existence level 1. Catalyzes the deamination of the cytosine moiety of the antibiotics blasticidin S, cytomycin and acetylblasticidin S. From Aspergillus terreus.
   1059..1766    +  CDS            mNeonGreen: mNeonGreen is a basic (constitutively fluorescent) green/yellow fluorescent protein published in 2013, derived from Branchiostoma lanceolatum. It is reported to be a very rapidly-maturing monomer with moderate acid sensitivity.
   2271..2660    +  CDS            bsd: BSD_ASPTE - Experimental evidence at protein level: Swiss-Prot protein existence level 1. Catalyzes the deamination of the cytosine moiety of the antibiotics blasticidin S, cytomycin and acetylblasticidin S. From Aspergillus terreus.
   2856..2874    -  promoter       SP6 promoter: promoter for bacteriophage SP6 RNA polymerase
   2916..2932    -  protein_bind   lac operator: The lac repressor binds to the lac operator to inhibit transcription in E. coli. This inhibition can be relieved by adding lactose or isopropyl-β-D-thiogalactopyranoside (IPTG). lac repressor encoded by lacI
   2940..2970    -  promoter       lac promoter: promoter for the E. coli lac operon
   2985..3006    -  protein_bind   CAP binding site: CAP binding activates transcription in the presence of cAMP. E. coli catabolite activator protein
   3019..3111    -  CDS            lacI (fragment): lac repressor; lacI; The lac repressor binds to the lac operator to inhibit transcription in E. coli. This inhibition can be relieved by adding lactose or isopropyl-β-D-thiogalactopyranoside (IPTG).
   3294..3882    -  rep_origin     ori: high-copy-number ColE1/pMB1/pBR322/pUC origin of replication
   4053..4913    -  CDS            AmpR: β-lactamase; bla; confers resistance to ampicillin, carbenicillin, and related antibiotics
   4914..5018    -  promoter       AmpR promoter: bla
   5045..5095    +  misc_feature   bom (fragment): basis of mobility region from pBR322
   5096..5551    -  rep_origin     f1 ori (sequence partly withheld): f1 bacteriophage origin of replication; arrow indicates direction of (+) strand synthesis
   5555..5712    -  CDS            lacZα (fragment): LacZα fragment of β-galactosidase; lacZ fragment
   5715..2       +  promoter       T7 promoter (across the origin): promoter for bacteriophage T7 RNA polymerase
>Addgene plasmid #179801 | pPOTv6-blast-3Myc:mNG:3Myc | addgene full sequence | sequence record 355677 | Addgene NGS Result
GGGCGAATTGGGCCCGTATAATGCAGACCTGCTGCAAGCTAGGGGCACAGCAAGGTCTTCTGAAATTCAT
GTTTTTTTTTTTTTTACTCTGCATTGCAGTCTCCGCTCTTATTTAGTTTTGCTTTACGTAAGGTCTCGTT
GCTGCCATAAAATAAGCTCTAGTGGAATTCATGCCTTTGTCTCAAGAAGAATCCACCCTCATTGAAAGAG
CAACGGCTACAATCAACAGCATCCCCATCTCTGAAGACTACAGCGTCGCCAGCGCAGCTCTCTCTAGCGA
CGGCCGCATCTTCACTGGTGTCAATGTATATCATTTTACTGGGGGACCTTGTGCAGAACTCGTGGTGCTG
GGCACTGCTGCTGCTGCGGCAGCTGGCAACCTGACTTGTATCGTCGCGATCGGAAATGAGAACAGGGGCA
TCTTGAGCCCCTGCGGACGGTGCCGACAGGTGCTTCTCGACCTGCATCCTGGGATCAAAGCCATAGTGAA
GGACAGTGATGGACAGCCGACGGCAGTTGGGATTCGTGAATTGCTGCCCTCTGGTTATGTGTGGGAGGGC
TAACCATGGTGCCCATTTAGTTGGCCTTTCCCTTGTCTCGTGTCTTTTCCGTGGAAAGGTTCCCGGAGTA
ATCTGATGGCACAGCAGGGAGGTGCGCCTGCAGGTTGGTTAGGAAGGGGGGATGATGTAAAAGAAGAAAA
TGGGGGGATTCGAGCCCCACGCGTTGCTCAAGCTGTGTAGCGCAGGCGTTTCCTTACATATTTCTCTAAC
AGGCACGGAAGCCTAACAAATACACTTGGCTTATTTTTTTGCCCCCTCATGTCTTGTACAAATATTTGCG
ATAGCTTAGCTATCAGCCACATTAATCAAACAAGTATACCAACAAGCCCGAAAACAGAAACTCAACTGCA
ACGGGTACCTATGGGTTCTGGTAGTGGTTCCGGTTCCGGTTCTGAGCAGAAGCTGATAAGTGAAGAAGAC
TTGGGCTCCGAGCAAAAGCTGATTTCGGAAGAGGATCTGGGCTCTGAGCAGAAGCTGATTTCTGAAGAGG
ATCTTAAGCTTGTCTCGAAAGGTGAGGAAGACAATATGGCCAGCTTGCCAGCAACGCACGAGCTTCATAT
ATTTGGGTCGATCAACGGTGTGGATTTCGACATGGTGGGTCAAGGCACAGGTAATCCTAATGACGGGTAT
GAAGAACTCAATTTGAAGAGCACTAAGGGAGATCTCCAGTTTTCCCCGTGGATTCTTGTGCCGCATATTG
GTTATGGTTTTCATCAGTACTTACCATACCCCGATGGAATGTCGCCCTTCCAAGCAGCTATGGTGGACGG
CTCGGGGTATCAAGTACATCGCACCATGCAATTTGAGGACGGAGCATCCCTCACCGTAAACTACCGCTAT
ACGTATGAGGGGAGCCACATAAAAGGTGAGGCTCAAGTTAAAGGCACAGGCTTCCCAGCTGACGGCCCGG
TCATGACCAATTCATTAACCGCTGCTGATTGGTGCCGTTCTAAGAAGACCTACCCTAACGACAAGACGAT
CATTAGTACTTTTAAGTGGAGTTATACCACAGGAAACGGAAAGCGGTATCGAAGCACTGCTCGAACAACC
TACACATTTGCGAAGCCAATGGCCGCGAACTACTTGAAGAACCAGCCAATGTATGTGTTTCGAAAAACGG
AACTGAAGCATTCGAAAACCGAGCTTAATTTTAAAGAGTGGCAGAAGGCGTTTACAGACGTGATGGGGAT
GGACGAATTGTATAAGGGATCCGAGCAGAAGCTGATAAGCGAGGAAGACCTGGGTAGTGAACAGAAGCTG
ATCTCAGAAGAGGACCTTGGCTCAGAACAAAAACTCATCTCAGAGGAAGATCTTGGATCAGGATCTGGAT
CAGGATCGGGTAGTTAAGAGCTCCGCTGCGCTTAAATGTCTTTCATTATAATCAATGTATAACCTTTATG
TAGTATTTCAATCTATGCCGCTGTGTACGTGCACTGCGGTGCCTATCCTTCGGCATTAGAGAGTCACTGT
TTGTGTAGATCGTAGCTGCATGTCTGACATCTGGTTCATTAGTGCCGTTTTGAGTCTGCACTGTTGTGCA
ACTTGATATTCATCACTGCACACCAACCGTGTGTTTCCTCCTTTGGGTGCACCCTTTAATCCTTGTCTTC
TCCTTTTTTGTCTCTTTCCCCCTCGAAAAGGTGTCAAACTACTGCCGCATAAACTACGGTTATCCCAAAT
TTAAGAGAAAGCAATAAAGCATCAGCTAGCATGCCTTTGTCTCAAGAAGAATCCACCCTCATTGAAAGAG
CAACGGCTACAATCAACAGCATCCCCATCTCTGAAGACTACAGCGTCGCCAGCGCAGCTCTCTCTAGCGA
CGGCCGCATCTTCACTGGTGTCAATGTATATCATTTTACTGGGGGACCTTGTGCAGAACTCGTGGTGCTG
GGCACTGCTGCTGCTGCGGCAGCTGGCAACCTGACTTGTATCGTCGCGATCGGAAATGAGAACAGGGGCA
TCTTGAGCCCCTGCGGACGGTGCCGACAGGTGCTTCTCGATCTGCATCCTGGGATCAAAGCCATAGTGAA
GGACAGTGATGGACAGCCGACGGCAGTTGGGATTCGTGAATTGCTGCCCTCTGGTTATGTGTGGGAGGGC
TAACTCGAGTGCCCATTTAGTTGGCTTTTCCCTTGTCTCGTGTCTTTTCCGTGGAAAGGTTCCCGGAGTA
ATCTGATGGCACAGCAGGGAGGTGCGCCTGCAGGTTGGTTAGGAAGGGGGGATGATGTAAAAGAAGAAAA
TGGGGGGATTCGAGCCCCGCACAGGTCTCTCAAATTGGATGCATAGCTTGAGTATTCTATAGTGTCACCT
AAATAGCTTGGCGTAATCATGGTCATAGCTGTTTCCTGTGTGAAATTGTTATCCGCTCACAATTCCACAC
AACATACGAGCCGGAAGCATAAAGTGTAAAGCCTGGGGTGCCTAATGAGTGAGCTAACTCACATTAATTG
CGTTGCGCTCACTGCCCGCTTTCCAGTCGGGAAACCTGTCGTGCCAGCTGCATTAATGAATCGGCCAACG
CGCGGGGAGAGGCGGTTTGCGTATTGGGCGCTCTTCCGCTTCCTCGCTCACTGACTCGCTGCGCTCGGTC
GTTCGGCTGCGGCGAGCGGTATCAGCTCACTCAAAGGCGGTAATACGGTTATCCACAGAATCAGGGGATA
ACGCAGGAAAGAACATGTGAGCAAAAGGCCAGCAAAAGGCCAGGAACCGTAAAAAGGCCGCGTTGCTGGC
GTTTTTCCATAGGCTCCGCCCCCCTGACGAGCATCACAAAAATCGACGCTCAAGTCAGAGGTGGCGAAAC
CCGACAGGACTATAAAGATACCAGGCGTTTCCCCCTGGAAGCTCCCTCGTGCGCTCTCCTGTTCCGACCC
TGCCGCTTACCGGATACCTGTCCGCCTTTCTCCCTTCGGGAAGCGTGGCGCTTTCTCATAGCTCACGCTG
TAGGTATCTCAGTTCGGTGTAGGTCGTTCGCTCCAAGCTGGGCTGTGTGCACGAACCCCCCGTTCAGCCC
GACCGCTGCGCCTTATCCGGTAACTATCGTCTTGAGTCCAACCCGGTAAGACACGACTTATCGCCACTGG
CAGCAGCCACTGGTAACAGGATTAGCAGAGCGAGGTATGTAGGCGGTGCTACAGAGTTCTTGAAGTGGTG
GCCTAACTACGGCTACACTAGAAGAACAGTATTTGGTATCTGCGCTCTGCTGAAGCCAGTTACCTTCGGA
AAAAGAGTTGGTAGCTCTTGATCCGGCAAACAAACCACCGCTGGTAGCGGTGGTTTTTTTGTTTGCAAGC
AGCAGATTACGCGCAGAAAAAAAGGATCTCAAGAAGATCCTTTGATCTTTTCTACGGGGTCTGACGCTCA
GTGGAACGAAAACTCACGTTAAGGGATTTTGGTCATGAGATTATCAAAAAGGATCTTCACCTAGATCCTT
TTAAATTAAAAATGAAGTTTTAAATCAATCTAAAGTATATATGAGTAAACTTGGTCTGACAGTTACCAAT
GCTTAATCAGTGAGGCACCTATCTCAGCGATCTGTCTATTTCGTTCATCCATAGTTGCCTGACTCCCCGT
CGTGTAGATAATTACGATACGGGAGGGCTTACCATCTGGCCCCAGTGCTGCAATGATACCGCGAGACCCA
CGCTCACCGGCTCCAGATTTATCAGCAATAAACCAGCCAGCCGGAAGGGCCGAGCGCAGAAGTGGTCCTG
CAACTTTATCCGCCTCCATCCAGTCTATTAATTGTTGCCGGGAAGCTAGAGTAAGTAGTTCGCCAGTTAA
TAGTTTGCGCAACGTTGTTGCCATTGCTACAGGCATCGTGGTGTCACGCTCGTCGTTTGGTATGGCTTCA
TTCAGCTCCGGTTCCCAACGATCAAGGCGAGTTACATGATCCCCCATGTTGTGCAAAAAAGCGGTTAGCT
CCTTCGGTCCTCCGATCGTTGTCAGAAGTAAGTTGGCCGCAGTGTTATCACTCATGGTTATGGCAGCACT
GCATAATTCTCTTACTGTCATGCCATCCGTAAGATGCTTTTCTGTGACTGGTGAGTACTCAACCAAGTCA
TTCTGAGAATAGTGTATGCGGCGACCGAGTTGCTCTTGCCCGGCGTCAATACGGGATAATACCGCGCCAC
ATAGCAGAACTTTAAAAGTGCTCATCATTGGAAAACGTTCTTCGGGGCGAAAACTCTCAAGGATCTTACC
GCTGTTGAGATCCAGTTCGATGTAACCCACTCGTGCACCCAACTGATCTTCAGCATCTTTTACTTTCACC
AGCGTTTCTGGGTGAGCAAAAACAGGAAGGCAAAATGCCGCAAAAAAGGGAATAAGGGCGACACGGAAAT
GTTGAATACTCATACTCTTCCTTTTTCAATATTATTGAAGCATTTATCAGGGTTATTGTCTCATGAGCGG
ATACATATTTGAATGTATTTAGAAAAATAAACAAATAGGGGTTCCGCGCACATTTCCCCGAAAAGTGCCA
CCTGATGCGGTGTGAAATACCGCACAGATGCGTAAGGAGAAAATACCGCATCAGGAAATTGTAAGCGTTA
ATATTTTGTTAAAATTCGCGTTAAATTTTTGTTAAATCAGCTCATTTTTTAACCAATAGGCCGAAATCGG
CAAAATCCCTTATAAATCAAAAGAATAGACCGAGATAGGGT
[37 nt withheld, positions 5222-5258]
AAAGAACGTGGACTCCAACGTCAAAGG
[49 nt withheld, positions 5286-5334]
T
[91 nt withheld, positions 5336-5426]
G
[98 nt withheld, positions 5428-5525]
ACTTAATGCGCCGCTACAGGGCGCGTCCATTCGCCATTCAGGCTGCGCAACTGTTGGGAAGGGCGATCGG
TGCGGGCCTCTTCGCTATTACGCCAGCTGGCGAAAGGGGGATGTGCTGCAAGGCGATTAAGTTGGGTAAC
GCCAGGGTTTTCCCAGTCACGACGTTGTAAAACGACGGCCAGTGAATTGTAATACGACTCACTATA
